>Addgene plasmid #17686 | pM5MF529 | addgene full sequence | sequence record 251712 | Addgene NGS Result
CTGAATATGGGCCAAACAGGATATCTGTGGTAAGCAGTTCCTGCCCCGGCTCAGGGCCAAGAACAGATGG
AACAGCTGAATATGGGCCAAACAGGATATCTGTGGTAAGCAGTTCCTGCCCCGGCTCAGGGCCAAGAACA
GATGGTCCCCAGATGCGGTCCAGCCCTCAGCAGTTTCTAGAGAACCATCAGATGTTTCCAGGGTGCCCCA
AGGACCTGAAATGACCCTGTGCCTTATTTGAACTAACCAATCAGTTCGCTTCTCGCTTCTGTTCGCGCGC
TTCTGCTCCCCGAGCTCAATAAAAGAGCCCACAACCCCTCACTCGGGGCGCCAGTCCTCCGATTGACTGA
GTCGCCCGGGTACCCGTGTATCCAATAAACCCTCTTGCAGTTGCATCCGACTTGTGGTCTCGCTGTTCCT
TGGGAGGGTCTCCTCTGAGTGATTGACTACCCGTCAGCGGGGGTCTTTCATTTGGGGGCTCGTCCGGGAT
CGGGAGACCCCTGCCCAGGGACCACCGACCCACCACCGGGAGGTAAGCTGGCCAGCAACTTATCTGTGTC
TGTCCGATTGTCTAGTGTCTATGACTGATTTTATGCGCCTGCGTCGGTACTAGTTAGCTAACTAGCTCTG
TATCTGGCGGACCCGTGGTGGAACTGACGAGTTCGGAACACCCGGCCGCAACCCTGGGAGACGTCCCAGG
GACTTCGGGGGCCGTTTTTGTGGCCCGACCTGAGTCCAAAAATCCCGATCGTTTTGGACTCTTTGGTGCA
CCCCCCTTAGAGGAGGGATATGTGGTTCTGGTAGGAGACGAGAACCTAAAACAGTTCCCGCCTCCGTCTG
AATTTTTGCTTTCGGTTTGGGACCGAAGCCGCGCCGCGCGTCTTGTCTGCTGCAGGCGCAGAACTGGTAG
GTATGGAAGATCCTCTACGCCGGACGCATCGTGGCCGGCATCACCGGCGCCACAGGTGCGGTTGCTGGCG
CCTATATCGCCGACATCACCGATGGGGAAGATCGGGCTCGCCACTTCGGGCTCATGAGCGCTTGTTTCGG
CGTGGGTATGGTGGCAGGCCCCGTGGCCGGGGGACTGTTGGGCGCCATCTCCTTGCATGCACCATTCCTT
GCGGCGGCGGTGCTCAACGGCCTCAACCTACTACTGGGCTGCTTCCTAATGCAGGAGTCGCATAAGGGAG
AGCGTCGACAGCACACAAGGTAGTTTCACCAAACCAAAAGCGCTACCACCCGCAATTTTCCTCATTTGTG
GGGATCGCGCATGGCAAGGAATTCCCAGTCGTCCGGTAGGGGGCCCCTGCTATTTAGGCAAGCTTACCAT
GTTAGCACCTAAGCATACAGATATTCTCAAGGTGCTTGTCAATTCATCGCGGACAGGTATAAGACGTAAA
CGAAGCACCTCACACCTGGATGATACATGCTCAGATGAAGTGCAGCTTTGGGGTCCTACAGCAAGAATCT
TTGCATCTATCCTAGCCCCGGGGGTAGCAGCTGCGCAAGCCTTAAGAGAAATTGAGAGACTAGCCTGTTG
GTCCGTTAAACAGGCTAACTTGACAACATCACTCCTCGGGGACTTATTGGATGATGTCACGAGTATTCGA
CACGCGGTCCTGCAGAACCGAGCGGCTATTGACTTCTTGCTCCTAGCTCACGGCCATGGCTGTGAGGACG
TTGCCGGAATGTGCTGTTTCAATTTGAGTGATCACAGTGAGTCTATACAGAAGAAGTTCCAGCTAATGAA
GGAACATGTCAATAAGATCGGCGTGGACAGCGACCCAATTGGAAGTTGGCTGCGAGGACTATTCGGGGGA
ATAGGAGAATGGGCCGTTCATTTGCTGAAAGGACTGCTTTTGGGGCTTGTAGTTATTTTGTTGCTAGTAG
TGTGCCTGCCTTGCCTTTTGCAAATCGTATGCGGTAACATCAGAAAGATGATTAATAACTCCATCAGCTA
CCACACGGAATATAAGAAGCTGCAAAAGGCCTGTGGGCAGCCTGAAAGCAGAATAGTATAAGGCAGTACA
TGGGTGGTGGTATAGCGCTTGCGAGTCGGGTTGTAACGGGACATGGCTTAACTAAGGGGACTATGGCATG
TATAGGCGCAAAGCGGGGTTTCGGTTGTACGCGATTAGGAGTCCCCTTAGGATATAGTAGACACGCTTTT
GCATATGATACATAACTTCCCTGTTTTGCCCTTAGACTATTCAAGTTGCCTCTGTGGATTAGGGCTGGAG
GCAGCTCGGATGGTCTGACGGCCAGATAAGGCAGGAAAGACAGCTATTGGTAATTGTGAAATACGCTTTT
GTCTGTGTGCTGCAGGAGCTGAGCTGACTCTGCTGGTGGCCTCGCGTACCACTGTGGCCAGGCGGTAGCT
GGGACGTGCAGCCGACCACCATGGGCAGCAACAAGAGCAAGCCCAAGGACGCCAGCCAGCGGCGCCGCAG
CCTGGAGCCCTCGGAAAACGTGCACGGGGCAGGGGGCGCCTTCCCGGCCTCACAGACACCGAGCAAGCCC
GCCTCCGCCGACGGCCACCGCGGGCCCAGCGCCGCCTTCGTGCCGCCCGCGGCCGAGCCCAAGCTCTTCG
GAGGCTTCAACTCCTCGGACACCGTCACCTCCCCGCAGAGGGCGGGGCCTCTGGCAGGTGGGGTGACCAC
CTTTGTGGCCCTCTATGACTATGAGTCACGGACAGAGACTGACCTGTCCTTCAAGAAAGGGGAGCGGCTG
CAGATTGTTAACAACACGGAGGGAGACTGGTGGCTGGCACACTCGCTGAGCACGGGACAGACCGGTTACA
TCCCCAGCAACTATGTGGCGCCCTCCGACTCCATCCAGGCTGAGGAGTGGTACTTTGGCAAGATCACTAG
ACGGGAATCAGAGCGGCTGCTGCTCAACGCCGAGAACCCGAGAGGGACCTTCCTCGTGAGGGAGAGTGAG
ACCACAAAAGGTGCCTACTGCCTCTCTGTATCCGACTTCGACAATGCCAAGGGCCTAAATGTGAAACACT
ACAAGATCCGCAAGCTGGACAGCGGCGGTTTCTACATCACCTCCCGCACCCAGTTCAACAGCCTGCAGCA
GCTCGTGGCTTACTACTCCAAACATGCTGATGGCCTGTGTCACCGCCTCACTACCGTATGTCCCACATCC
AAGCCTCAGACCCAGGGATTGGCCAAGGATGCGTGGGAGATCCCCCGGGAGTCCCTGCGGCTGGAGGTCA
AGCTGGGCCAGGGTTGCTTCGGAGAGGTGTGGATGGGGACCTGGAACGGCACCACGAGGGTTGCCATCAA
AACTCTGAAGCCAGGCACCATGTCCCCAGAGGCCTTCCTGCAGGAGGCCCAAGTCATGAAGAAACTGAGG
CACGAGAAACTGGTGCAGCTGTATGCTGTGGTGTCGGAAGAACCCATTTACATTGTGACAGAGTACATGA
ACAAGGGGAGTCTGCTGGACTTTCTCAAGGGGGAAACGGGCAAATATTTGCGGCTACCCCAGCTGGTGGA
CATGTCTGCTCAGATCGCTTCAGGCATGGCCTATGTGGAGCGGATGAACTATGTGCACCGGGACCTTCGA
GCCGCCAATATCCTAGTAGGGGAGAACCTGGTGTGCAAAGTGGCCGACTTTGGGTTGGCCCGGCTCATAG
AAGACAACGAATACACAGCCCGGCAAGGTGCCAAATTCCCCATCAAGTGGACAGCCCCCGAGGCAGCCCT
CTATGGCCGGTTCACCATCAAGTCGGATGTCTGGTCCTTCGGCATCCTGCTGACTGAGCTGACCACCAAG
GGCCGGGTGCCATACCCAGGTGAGAGTTAGCATCAACCCCACACCCCGTGGGTTGGGCACAGCGTGTGAC
CCGGCCCCGCTGCCCTTCTTTCCACAGGGATGGTCAACAGGGAGGTGCTGGACCAGGTGGAGAGGGGCTA
CCGCATGCCCTGCCCGCCCGAGTGCCCCGAGTCGCTGCATGACCTCATGTGCCAGTGCTGGCGGAAGGAC
CCTGAGGAGCGGCCCACTTTTGAGTACCTGCAGGCCTTCCTGGAGGACTACTTCACCTCGACAGAGCCCC
AGTTCCAGCCTGGAGAGAACCTATAGATCTCTAGAAGCTTATCGATTAGTCCAATTTGTTAAAGACAGGA
TATCAGTGGTCCAGGCTCTAGTTTTGACTCAACAATATCACCAGCTGAAGCCTATAGAGTACGAGCCATA
GATAAAATAAAAGATTTTATTTAGTCTCCAGAAAAAGGGGGGAATGAAAGACCCCACCTGTAGGTTTGGC
AAGCTAGCTTAAGTAACGCCATTTTGCAAGGCATGGAAAAATACATAACTGAGAATAGAAAAGTTCAGAT
CAAGGTCAGGAACAGATGGAACAGCTGAATATGGGCCAAACAGGATATCTGTGGTAAGCAGTTCCTGCCC
CGGCTCAGGGCCAAGAACAGATGGTCCCCAGATGCGGTCCAGCCCTCAGCAGTTTCTAGAGAACCATCAG
ATGTTTCCAGGGTGCCCCAAGGACCTGAAATGACCCTGTGCCTTATTTGAACTAACCAATCAGTTCGCTT
CTCGCTTCTGTTCGCGCGCTTCTGCTCCCCGAGCTCAATAAAAGAGCCCACAACCCCTCACTCGGGGCGC
CAGTCCTCCGATTGACTGAGTCGCCCGGGTACCCGTGTATCCAATAAACCCTCTTGCAGTTGCATCCGAC
TTGTGGTCTCGCTGTTCCTTGGGAGGGTCTCCTCTGAGTGATTGACTACCCGTCAGCGGGGGTCTTTCAC
ATGCAGCATGTATCAAAATTAATTTGGTTTTTTTTCTTAAGTATTTACATTAAATGGCCATAGTACTTAA
AGTTACATTGGCTTCCTTGAAATAAACATGGAGTATTCAGAATGTGTCATAAATATTTCTAATTTTAAGA
TAGTATCTCCATTGGCTTTCTACTTTTTCTTTTATTTTTTTTTGTCCTCTGTCTTCCATTTGTTGTTGTT
GTTGTTTGTTTGTTTGTTTGTTGGTTGGTTGGTTAATTTTTTTTTAAAGATCCTACACTATAGTTCAAGC
TAGACTATTAGCTACTCTGTAACCCAGGGTGACCTTGAAGTCATGGGTAGCCTGCTGTTTTAGCCTTCCC
ACATCTAAGATTACAGGTATGAGCTATCATTTTTGGTATATTGATTGATTGATTGATTGATGTGTGTGTG
TGTGATTGTGTTTGTGTGTGTGATTGTGTATATGTGTGTATGGTTGTGTGTGATTGTGTGTATGTATGTT
TGTGTGTGATTGTGTGTGTGTGATTGTGCATGTGTGTGTGTGTGATTGTGTTTATGTGTATGATTGTGTG
TGTGTGTGTGTGTGTGTGTGTGTGTGTGTGTGTGTGTGTGTTGTGTATATATATTTATGGTAGTGAGAGG
CAACGCTCCGGCTCAGGTGTCAGGTTGGTTTTTGAGACAGAGTCTTTCACTTAGCTTGGAATTCTCATGT
TTGACAGCTTATCATCGATGATAAGCTGTCAAACATGAGAATTTCGACCGATGCCCTTGAGAGCCTTCAA
CCCAGTCAGCTCCTTCCGGTGGGCGCGGGGCATGACTATCGTCGCCGCACTTATGACTGTCTTCTTTATC
ATGCAACTCGTAGGACAGGTGCCGGCAGCGCTCTGGGTCATTTTCGGCGAGGACCGCTTTCGCTGGAGCG
CGACGATGATCGGCCTGTCGCTTGCGGTATTCGGAATCTTGCACGCCCTCGCTCAAGCCTTCGTCACTGG
TCCCGCCACCAAACGTTTCGGCGAGAAGCAGGCCATTATCGCCGGCATGGCGGCCGACGCGCTGGGCTAC
GTCTTGCTGGCGTTCCGACGCGAGGCTGGATGGCCTTCCCCATTATGATTCTTCTCGCTTCCGGCGGCAT
CGGGATGCCCGCGTTGCAGGCCATGCTGTCCAGGCAGGTAGATGACGACCATCAGGGACAGCTTCAAGGC
CAGCAAAAGGCCAGGAACCGTAAAAAGGCCGCGTTGCTGGCGTTTTTCCATAGGCTCCGCCCCCCTGACG
AGCATCACAAAAATCGACGCTCAAGTCAGAGGTGGCGAAACCCGACAGGACTATAAAGATACCAGGCGTT
TCCCCCTGGAAGCTCCCTCGTGCGCTCTCCTGTTCCGACCCTGCCGCTTACCGGATACCTGTCCGCCTTT
CTCCCTTCGGGAAGCGTGGCGCTTTCTCATAGCTCACGCTGTAGGTATCTCAGTTCGGTGTAGGTCGTTC
GCTCCAAGCTGGGCTGTGTGCACGAACCCCCCGTTCAGCCCGACCGCTGCGCCTTATCCGGTAACTATCG
TCTTGAGTCCAACCCGGTAAGACACGACTTATCGCCACTGGCAGCAGCCACTGGTAACAGGATTAGCAGA
GCGAGGTATGTAGGCGGTGCTACAGAGTTCTTGAAGTGGTGGCCTAACTACGGCTACACTAGAAGGACAG
TATTTGGTATCTGCGCTCTGCTGAAGCCAGTTACCTTCGGAAAAAGAGTTGGTAGCTCTTGATCCGGCAA
ACAAACCACCGCTGGTAGCGGTGGTTTTTTTGTTTGCAAGCAGCAGATTACGCGCAGAAAAAAAGGATCT
CAAGAAGATCCTTTGATCTTTTCTACGGGGTCTGACGCTCAGTGGAACGAAAACTCACGTTAAGGGATTT
TGGTCATGAGATTATCAAAAAGGATCTTCACCTAGATCCTTTTAAATTAAAAATGAAGTTTTAAATCAAT
CTAAAGTATATATGAGTAAACTTGGTCTGACAGTTACCAATGCTTAATCAGTGAGGCACCTATCTCAGCG
ATCTGTCTATTTCGTTCATCCATAGTTGCCTGACTCCCCGTCGTGTAGATAACTACGATACGGGAGGGCT
TACCATCTGGCCCCAGTGCTGCAATGATACCGCGAGACCCACGCTCACCGGCTCCAGATTTATCAGCAAT
AAACCAGCCAGCCGGAAGGGCCGAGCGCAGAAGTGGTCCTGCAACTTTATCCGCCTCCATCCAGTCTATT
AATTGTTGCCGGGAAGCTAGAGTAAGTAGTTCGCCAGTTAATAGTTTGCGCAACGTTGTTGCCATTGCTG
CAGGCATCGTGGTGTCACGCTCGTCGTTTGGTATGGCTTCATTCAGCTCCGGTTCCCAACGATCAAGGCG
AGTTACATGATCCCCCATGTTGTGCAAAAAAGCGGTTAGCTCCTTCGGTCCTCCGATCGTTGTCAGAAGT
AAGTTGGCCGCAGTGTTATCACTCATGGTTATGGCAGCACTGCATAATTCTCTTACTGTCATGCCATCCG
TAAGATGCTTTTCTGTGACTGGTGAGTACTCAACCAAGTCATTCTGAGAATAGTGTATGCGGCGACCGAG
TTGCTCTTGCCCGGCGTCAACACGGGATAATACCGCGCCACATAGCAGAACTTTAAAAGTGCTCATCATT
GGAAAACGTTCTTCGGGGCGAAAACTCTCAAGGATCTTACCGCTGTTGAGATCCAGTTCGATGTAACCCA
CTCGTGCACCCAACTGATCTTCAGCATCTTTTACTTTCACCAGCGTTTCTGGGTGAGCAAAAACAGGAAG
GCAAAATGCCGCAAAAAAGGGAATAAGGGCGACACGGAAATGTTGAATACTCATACTCTTCCTTTTTCAA
TATTATTGAAGCATTTATCAGGGTTATTGTCTCATGAGCGGATACATATTTGAATGTATTTAGAAAAATA
AACAAATAGGGGTTCCGCGCACATTTCCCCGAAAAGTGCCACCTGACGTCTAAGAAACCATTATTATCAT
GACATTAACCTATAAAAATAGGCGTATCACGAGGCCCTTTCGTCTTCAAGAATTCATTCTTTTATTGAGT
CCAGATTAGAAAAAGAAGAGAATTTATGAACGGACCTTTTGACAGATTTCTTTTTGAAAATACTCATTCC
TCTTCAGATTTGTTTTAAATGAAGTTTTCTTTCTTTAACTTGTTTGCACGCAGCTCAGCTGTGTTCTTTC
TTAAATGAGGTCTGGTAAAGAAAAGGCCCTACCAAGGTCTTAGCTGTACTTGTGACATGATCTCTCTATT
AGGTTAAAGTTTTTTTCTGTTATGTGATGCTCATAAAACTGAGTTATAACAATATTAATAATAACTTCAC
TAATTGATTCTGTGAGGGATGAGAAGAGGGAGGAATAGGATGAGAAAAACAGAGGGAACTATTTGCCTTG
TATTTGACATACTTAGAAGATAAGGGAAACATGTTTGGAATGTCAGTTCCCCAGGCTACTTTATGTCAAT
GTTAGAAATGGAAACAATGATTTTCATTGGCTACAAACAGGAGAGGAGGCTGTGGTGATTTTGGGGTATG
CGTTGTGTTCATTGTGATTCTATAAGCACCCCATCTTCCAAAGAGAGCTCAACAATAGTCAGGAAGCCTC
GCCCTAAAGCCCATCCTCCCCCCCGCCCCACCCCCATGACTTTGTTTCCTTGTCAGACTTTACCTGAGAG
GAAATGAAATTAATAAGCTGTGAAAAAGTATCCCATGTGGGCTGCTCTTAAGTCTCCCGTTGCCTTTTCC
TCCTGTGTTCTGCGTTCTAGCTGTTTGCGAGTAGGTGAGGCTGGTGACTCACTGCCTTCAAGCAGCAGCA
GGACTGGTGAGTCATAGCTTTCAGGCTGGGGTTGTGGTTCACTCCCATGGACGGTTTAACCCGTGGTTGT
CTCTTAGGGGGTCAGTGGGAACATCCTTCGTATGGTCGTGATCTTCTTAAATCCTCTCCCCAGGACCAGG
CAATAACAGTGTCCTGGCAAAAGCTCCAGTACTCCATCTTCTCAGGACATCCCAGTCCACATGACTAATC
TTTCCCACCTTCTACATTTGAGCGTTTCCTGCCTTCACATTATAGAAACTATTTTGGGAAGTATTATTTT
TAAACATGACTTTTCCCTTAATTCTACCATAATAAGTGCTGGGTTAAGCTTTGCTCTTAGGAGTTTCCTA
ATACATCCCAAACTCAAATATATAAAGCATTTGACTTGTTCTATGCCCTAGGGGGCGGGGGGAAGCTAAG
CCAGCTTTTTTTAACATTTAAAATGTTAATTCCATTTTAAATGCACAGATGTTTTTATTTCATAAGGGTT
TCAATGTGCATGAATGCTGCAATATTCCTGTTACCAAAGCTAGTATAAATAAAAATAGATAAACGTGGAA
ATTACTTAGAGTTTCTGTCATTAACGTTTCCTTCCTCAGTTGACAACATAAATGCGCTGCTGAGAAGCCA
GTTTGCATCTGTCAGGATCAATTTCCCATTATGCCAGTCATATTAATTACTAGTCAATTAGTTGATTTTT
ATTTTTGACATATACATGTGAAAGACCCCACCTGTAGGTTTGGCAAGCTAGCTTAAGTAACGCCATTTTG
CAAGGCATGGAAAAATACATAACTGAGAATAGAAAAGTTCAGATCAAGGTCAGGAACAGATGGAACAG
Features (pLannotate 1.2.2; 14 found; start..end, strand, type, name):
      1..470     +  LTR            LTR: long terminal repeat from Moloney murine leukemia virus
    535..892     +  misc_feature   MMLV Ψ: packaging signal of Moloney murine leukemia virus (MMLV)
    919..1199    +  CDS            TcR (fragment): tetracycline efflux protein; tet; confers resistance to tetracycline
   1194..2018    +  CDS            env (fragment): ENV_RSVSA - Experimental evidence at protein level: Swiss-Prot protein existence level 1. The transmembrane protein (TM) acts as a class I viral fusion protein. Under the current model, the protein has at least 3 conformational states: pre-fusion native state, pre-hairpin intermediate state, and post-fusion hairpin state. During viral and target cell membrane fusion, the coiled coil regions (heptad repeats) assume a trimer-of-hairpins structure, positioning the fusion peptide in close proximity to the C-terminal region of the ectodomain. The formation of this structure appears to drive apposit
   2061..2150    +  ncRNA          Retro dr1: Accession: RF00214 - Retrovirus direct repeat 1 (dr1)
   2401..4083    +  CDS            Src: SRC_MOUSE - Experimental evidence at protein level: Swiss-Prot protein existence level 1. Non-receptor protein tyrosine kinase which is activated following engagement of many different classes of cellular receptors including immune response receptors, integrins and other adhesion receptors, receptor protein tyrosine kinases, G protein-coupled receptors as well as cytokine receptors. Participates in signaling pathways that control a diverse spectrum of biological activities including gene transcription, immune response, cell adhesion, cell cycle progression, apoptosis, migration, and transforma
   4101..4201    +  CDS            env (fragment): murine leukemia virus gPr80 envelope polyprotein precursor; env; proteolytically cleaved into gp70SU and p15TM subunits
   4244..4759    +  LTR            3' LTR: 3' long terminal repeat from murine embryonic stem cell virus
   5474..5492    -  promoter       tet promoter (fragment): E. coli promoter for tetracycline efflux protein gene
   5504..5949    +  CDS            TcR (fragment): tetracycline efflux protein; tet; confers resistance to tetracycline
   5995..6583    -  rep_origin     ori: high-copy-number ColE1/pMB1/pBR322/pUC origin of replication
   6754..7614    -  CDS            AmpR: β-lactamase; bla; confers resistance to ampicillin, carbenicillin, and related antibiotics
   7615..7719    -  promoter       AmpR promoter: bla
   9329..9448    +  LTR            3' LTR (ΔU3) (fragment): self-inactivating 3' long terminal repeat (LTR) from Moloney murine leukemia virus
