[The description below was written by a language model from this plasmid's Addgene catalogue record and pLannotate feature annotations shown in this document.]
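Description:
pM5MF529 is a mammalian expression plasmid built on the pEVX backbone, a Moloney murine leukemia virus (MMLV)-derived retroviral-type vector, carrying mouse c-Src with tyrosine 529 changed to phenylalanine. In bacteria it is maintained through a ColE1/pBR322-type origin and selected with ampicillin via the β-lactamase gene and its promoter. The catalogue lists it as low copy, although the annotation software labels the origin generically as high-copy. Several fragments of the tetracycline resistance gene and its promoter are also detected. These appear to be non-functional remnants of a pBR322-like parent rather than usable markers.

The sequenced record is about 9.4 kb. In it, a 5′ MMLV LTR is followed by the MMLV Ψ packaging signal, then a stretch annotated as a Rous sarcoma virus env fragment and a retroviral direct repeat (dr1). This suggests that the src region was carried in together with flanking avian sarcoma virus sequence, though the record does not explain the origin of these segments. The full-length mouse Src coding sequence comes next, followed by a short MLV env fragment and a 3′ LTR. No separate internal promoter is annotated, so expression is presumably driven by the 5′ LTR. No mammalian selection marker is annotated either.

Tyr 529 is the C-terminal regulatory tyrosine of mouse c-Src, and its phosphorylation holds the kinase in an inactive conformation. Substituting phenylalanine prevents this negative regulation and is expected to give a constitutively activated kinase. The associated study concerned transformation of mouse cells by mouse c-Src, so this construct probably serves as an activated comparator to the wild-type protein in transformation and signalling experiments.
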