Addgene plasmid #17686: pM5MF529
Depositing lab: David Shalloway. Publication: Transformation of mouse cells by wild-type mouse c-Src. Lin PH, Shenoy S, Galitski T, Shalloway D. Oncogene. 1995 Jan 19. 10(2):401-5. PubMed 7530829.
Backbone
  Vector backbone: pEVX
  Backbone size w/o insert (bp): 6400
  Vector type: Mammalian Expression
Growth in bacteria
  Bacterial resistance: Ampicillin, 100 μg/mL
  Growth temperature: 37°C
  Growth strain: DH5alpha
  Copy number: Low Copy
Gene/Insert
  Gene/Insert name: c-src Y529F (alt names: c-Src; src)
  Species: M. musculus (mouse)
  Mutation: Tyr 529 changed to Phe .
  Entrez Gene: Src (a.k.a. pp60c-src)
  Cloning method: Restriction Enzyme
  Sequencing primers: 5′ n/a
Terms and licenses: Academic/Nonprofit Terms; Industry Terms: Not Available to Industry
How to cite: pM5MF529 was a gift from David Shalloway (Addgene plasmid # 17686 ; http://n2t.net/addgene:17686 ; RRID:Addgene_17686)
