>Addgene plasmid #17686 | pM5MF529 | addgene partial sequence | sequence record 23618 | 17686 with mSrc-1 (gagttgaagcctccgaagag)
GCGGCGCTGGGCCCGCGGTGGCCGTCGGCGGAGGCGGGCTTGCTCGGTGTCTGTGAGGCCGGGAAGGCGC
CCCCTGCCCCGTGCACGTTTTCCGAGGGCTCCAGGCTGCGGCGCCGCTGGCTGGCGTCCTTGGGCTTGCT
CTTGTTGCTGCCCATGGTGGTCGGCTGCACGTCCCAGCTACCGCCTGGCCACAGTGGTACGCGAGGCCAC
CAGCAGAGTCAGCTCAGCTCCTGCAGCACACAGACAAAAGCGTATTTCACAATTACCAATAGCTGTCTTT
CCTGCCTTATCTGGCCGTCAGACCATCCGAGCTGCCTCCAGCCCTAATCCACAGAGGCAACTTGAATAGT
CTAAGGGCAAAACAGGGAAGTTATGTATCATATGCAAAAGCGTGTCTACTATATCCTAAGGGGACTCCTA
ATCGCGTACAACCGAAACCCCGCTTTGCGCCTATACATGCCATAGTCCCCTTAGTTAAGCCATGTCCCGT
TACAACCCGACTCGCAAGCGCTATACCACCACCCATGTACTGCCTTATACTATTCTGCTTTCAGGCTGCC
CACAGGCCTTTTGCAGCTTCT
